>Addgene plasmid #71326 | pSMART-Ala2 | depositor full sequence | sequence record 132780 | pSMART-Ala2 sequence 3497 bps
CCAGGCATCAAATAAAACGAAAGGCTCAGTCGAAAGACTGGGCCTTTCGTTTTATCTGTTGTTTGTCGGT
GAACGCTCTCTACTAGAGTCACACTGGCTCACCTTCGGGTGGGCCTTTCTGCGTTTATACACAGCTAACA
CCACGTCGTCCCTATCTGCTGCCCTAGGTCTATGAGTGGTTGCTGGATAACGTGCGTAATTGTGCTGATC
TCTTATATAGCTGCTCTCATTATCTCTCTACCCTGAAGTGACTCTCTCACCTGTAAAAATAATATCTCAC
AGGCTTAATAGTTTCTTAATACAAAGCCTGTAAAACGTCAGGATAACTTCTATATTCAGGGAGACCACAA
CGGTTTCCCTCTACAAATAATTTTGTTTAACTTTCGTAGAAGAGCACTTCACACTTCTGGAAAAAGGAGA
TATACCATGATCATTGGGGTGCCGAAGGAGATCAAAAATAATGAGAACCGCGTCGCGTTGACCCCGGGAG
GTGTCAGCCAGCTGATCTCTAATGGCCATCGTGTCTTAGTTGAAACAGGCGCTGGCCTGGGTTCTGGCTT
CGAAAACGAGGCCTACGAATCTGCAGGTGCGGAAATTATTGCTGATCCAAAACAGGTCTGGGATGCAGAG
ATGGTCATGAAAGTGAAAGAACCGCTCCCGGAAGAATATGTCTATTTTCGTAAAGGTCTGGTGCTGTTTA
CATATCTGCATCTGGCAGCTGAACCGGAGCTCGCACAAGCCCTTAAAGATAAAGGTGTCACGGCCATCGC
ATACGAAACTGTCAGCGAAGGGCGCACGCTGCCATTACTGACCCCGATGTCAGAAGTGGCAGGCCGTATG
GCTGCGCAGATCGGCGCACAGTTTCTTGAAAAACCAAAGGGCGGGAAGGGTATTCTCTTAGCAGGAGTGC
CGGGCGTCAGTCGTGGGAAAGTAACTATTATTGGTGGCGGCGTGGTAGGAACAAATGCTGCCAAAATGGC
CGTCGGTTTGGGGGCCGACGTAACAATCATTGCGCGTAATGCCGATCGCCTTCGTCAATTAGACGATATC
TTTGGCCACCAAATCAAAACCCTGATTTCGAACCCAGTCAATATCGCGGATGCGGTGGCGGAAGCTGATT
TGTTGATCTGCGCCGTGTTAATTCCGGGAGCGAAAGCACCTACATTGGTGACGGAAGAAATGGTGAAACA
AATGAAACCGGGTTCAGTCATTGTTGATGTGGCTATTGATCAGGGTGGCATCGTGGAAACGGTGGACCAT
ATTACCACTCACGACCAGCCGACGTATGAAAAACATGGTGTCGTACACTATGCGGTGGCGAATATGCCTG
GTGCGGTCCCACGTACGAGTACAATCGCACTGACAAATGTCACCGTGCCGTATGCGTTGCAAATCGCGAA
CAAAGGTGCCGTGAAAGCGCTGGCCGACAATACGGCGTTACGTGCCGGTCTGAACACCGCTAACGGTCAC
GTGACATATGAAGCGGTCGCGCGTGATTTGGGGTACGAATATGTACCGGCGGAAAAAGCCTTACAAGACG
AATCGAGTGTCGCTGGTGCATAGTAAGCTCTTCTAATACGACTCACTATAGGGCCGGCTTATCGGTCAGT
TTCACCTGATTTACGTAAAAACCCGCTTCGGCGGGTTTTTGCTTTTGGAGGGGCAGAAAGATGAATGACT
GTCCACGACGCTATACCCAAAAGAAAGACGAATTCTCTAGATATCGCTCAATACTGACCATTTAAATCAT
ACCTGACCTCCATAGCAGAAAGTCAAAAGCCTCCGACCGGAGGCTTTTGACTTGATCGGCACGTAAGAGG
TTCCAACTTTCACCATAATGAAATAAGATCACTACCGGGCGTATTTTTTGAGTTATCGAGATTTTCAGGA
GCTAAGGAAGCTAAAATGAGCCATATTCAACGGGAAACGTCTTGCTCGAGGCCGCGATTAAATTCCAACA
TGGATGCTGATTTATATGGGTATAAATGGGCTCGCGATAATGTCGGGCAATCAGGTGCGACAATCTATCG
ATTGTATGGGAAGCCCGATGCGCCAGAGTTGTTTCTGAAACATGGCAAAGGTAGCGTTGCCAATGATGTT
ACAGATGAGATGGTCAGGCTAAACTGGCTGACGGAATTTATGCCTCTTCCGACCATCAAGCATTTTATCC
GTACTCCTGATGATGCATGGTTACTCACCACTGCGATCCCAGGGAAAACAGCATTCCAGGTATTAGAAGA
ATATCCTGATTCAGGTGAAAATATTGTTGATGCGCTGGCAGTGTTCCTGCGCCGGTTGCATTCGATTCCT
GTTTGTAATTGTCCTTTTAACGGCGATCGCGTATTTCGTCTCGCTCAGGCGCAATCACGAATGAATAACG
GTTTGGTTGGTGCGAGTGATTTTGATGACGAGCGTAATGGCTGGCCTGTTGAACAAGTCTGGAAAGAAAT
GCATAAGCTTTTGCCATTCTCACCGGATTCAGTCGTCACTCATGGTGATTTCTCACTTGATAACCTTATT
TTTGACGAGGGGAAATTAATAGGTTGTATTGATGTTGGACGAGTCGGAATCGCAGACCGATACCAGGATC
TTGCCATCCTATGGAACTGCCTCGGTGAGTTTTCTCCTTCATTACAGAAACGGCTTTTTCAAAAATATGG
TATTGATAATCCTGATATGAATAAATTGCAGTTTCACTTGATGCTCGATGAGTTTTTCTAATGAGGGCCC
AAATGTAATCACCTGGCTCACCTTCGGGTGGGCCTTTCTGCGTTGCTGGCGTTTTTCCATAGGCTCCGCC
CCCCTGACGAGCATCACAAAAATCGATGCTCAAGTCAGAGGTGGCGAAACCCGACAGGACTATAAAGATA
CCAGGCGTTTCCCCCTGGAAGCTCCCTCGTGCGCTCTCCTGTTCCGACCCTGCCGCTTACCGGATACCTG
TCCGCCTTTCTCCCTTCGGGAAGCGTGGCGCTTTCTCATAGCTCACGCTGTAGGTATCTCAGTTCGGTGT
AGGTCGTTCGCTCCAAGCTGGGCTGTGTGCACGAACCCCCCGTTCAGCCCGACCGCTGCGCCTTATCCGG
TAACTATCGTCTTGAGTCCAACCCGGTAAGACACGACTTATCGCCACTGGCAGCAGCCACTGGTAACAGG
ATTAGCAGAGCGAGGTATGTAGGCGGTGCTACAGAGTTCTTGAAGTGGTGGCCTAACTACGGCTACACTA
GAAGAACAGTATTTGGTATCTGCGCTCTGCTGAAGCCAGTTACCTCGGAAAAAGAGTTGGTAGCTCTTGA
TCCGGCAAACAAACCACCGCTGGTAGCGGTGGTTTTTTTGTTTGCAAGCAGCAGATTACGCGCAGAAAAA
AAGGATCTCAAGAAGATCCTTTGATTTTCTACCGAAGAAAGGCCCACCCGTGAAGGTGAGCCAGTGAGTT
GATTGCAGTCCAGTTACGCTGGAGTCTGAGGCTCGTCCTGAATGATATCAAGCTTGAATTCGTTTGC
Features (pLannotate 1.2.2; 10 found; start..end, strand, type, name):
      9..80      +  terminator     rrnB T1 terminator: transcription terminator T1 from the E. coli rrnB gene
     96..123     +  terminator     T7Te terminator: phage T7 early transcription terminator
    427..1560    +  CDS            ald: DHA_BACSU - Also known as spoVN. Experimental evidence at protein level: Swiss-Prot protein existence level 1. Catalyzes the reversible oxidative deamination of L-alanine to pyruvate. This enzyme is a key factor in the assimilation of L- alanine as an energy source through the tricarboxylic acid cycle during sporulation. From Bacillus subtilis (strain 168).
   1574..1592    +  promoter       T7 promoter: promoter for bacteriophage T7 RNA polymerase
   1771..1802    +  terminator     tonB terminator: bidirectional E. coli tonB-P14 transcription terminator
   1803..1905    +  promoter       cat promoter: promoter of the E. coli cat gene encoding chloramphenicol acetyltransferase
   1906..2721    +  CDS            KanR: aminoglycoside phosphotransferase; aph(3')-Ia; confers resistance to kanamycin in bacteria or G418 (Geneticin®) in eukaryotes
   2745..2772    +  terminator     T7Te terminator: phage T7 early transcription terminator
   2784..3371    -  rep_origin     ori: high-copy-number ColE1/pMB1/pBR322/pUC origin of replication
   3393..3422    -  terminator     T3Te terminator: phage T3 early transcription terminator
