[The description below was written by a language model from this plasmid's Addgene catalogue record and pLannotate feature annotations shown in this document.]
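Description:
pSMART-Ala2 is a small, high-copy bacterial expression plasmid built on the pSMART-HCKan backbone and intended for low-phosphate-inducible enzyme production in E. coli. It replicates from a ColE1/pUC-type origin and is selected with kanamycin through an aph(3')-Ia resistance gene, which the annotation places downstream of a cat promoter. As is characteristic of the pSMART design, transcription terminators (rrnB T1, T7Te, tonB and T3Te) flank the cloning region, the marker and the origin. These insulate the insert from read-through transcription coming from or going into the vector. The catalogue lists a total size of about 3.47 kb, in close agreement with the 3,497 nt depositor sequence.

The payload is a synthetic version of the Bacillus subtilis ald gene, which encodes alanine dehydrogenase. This enzyme interconverts pyruvate and L-alanine. The recorded D196A and L197R substitutions accompany its description as an NADPH-dependent variant, so the changes presumably alter cofactor use relative to the native enzyme. Expression is driven by an insulated version of the E. coli waaH promoter according to the catalogue. This promoter was not detected by the automated annotation but would lie in the unannotated stretch between the upstream terminators and the coding sequence. The purpose statement links it to phosphate limitation, so the enzyme is produced when phosphate runs out rather than during growth. A short T7 promoter match sits just downstream of the coding sequence and does not appear to drive the insert. The associated work concerns two-stage dynamic control of metabolism in engineered E. coli, which fits use of this plasmid for alanine production in a phosphate-depleted production phase.
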