Addgene plasmid #71326: pSMART-Ala2
Purpose: NADPH dependent Alanine Dehydrogenase, Low Phosphate Dependent E. coli Expression
Depositing lab: Michael Lynch. Depositing organization: Duke University. Publication: Two-stage dynamic deregulation of metabolism improves process robustness & scalability in engineered E. coli. Ye Z, Li S, Hennigan JN, Lebeau J, Moreb EA, Wolf J, Lynch MD. Metab Eng. 2021 Nov;68:106-118. doi: 10.1016/j.ymben.2021.09.009. Epub 2021 Sep 30. PubMed 34600151.
Backbone
  Vector backbone: pSMART-HCKan (AF532107.1)
  Backbone manufacturer: Lucigen (Middleton, WI)
  Backbone size w/o insert (bp): 1800
  Total vector size (bp): 3470
  Vector type: Bacterial Expression
Growth in bacteria
  Bacterial resistance: Kanamycin, 50 μg/mL
  Growth temperature: 37°C
  Growth strain: DH5alpha
  Copy number: High Copy
Gene/Insert
  Gene/Insert name: NADPH Alanine Dehydrogenase (alt name: AlaDH)
  Species: Synthetic
  Insert size (bp): 1200
  Mutation: D196A, L197R
  Entrez Gene: ald (a.k.a. BSU31930)
  Promoter: insulated waaHp from E. coli
  Cloning method: Gibson Cloning
  Sequencing primers: 5′ CAG TCC AGT TAC GCT GGA GTC; 3′ GGT CAG GTA TGA TTT AA A TGG TCA GT
Terms and licenses: Academic/Nonprofit Terms; Industry Terms: Not Available to Industry
Depositor comments: Read the preprint at bioRxiv: https://www.biorxiv.org/content/10.1101/2020.08.30.274290v1.full.
How to cite: pSMART-Ala2 was a gift from Michael Lynch (Addgene plasmid # 71326 ; http://n2t.net/addgene:71326 ; RRID:Addgene_71326)
