>Addgene plasmid #71326 | pSMART-Ala2 | addgene partial sequence | sequence record 132778 | pBR322ori-3 5'-tttgtttgcaagcagcagat-3'
CTTTGATTTTCTACCGAAGAAAGGCCCACCCGTGAAGGTGAGCCAGTGAGTTGATTGCAGTCCAGTTACG
CTGGAGTCTGAGGCTCGTCCTGAATGATATCAAGCTTGAATTCGTTTGCCCAGGCATCAAATAAAACGAA
AGGCTCAGTCGAAAGACTGGGCCTTTCGTTTTATCTGTTGTTTGTCGGTGAACGCTCTCTACTAGAGTCA
CACTGGCTCACCTTCGGGTGGGCCTTTCTGCGTTTATACACAGCTAACACCACGTCGTCCCTATCTGCTG
CCCTAGGTCTATGAGTGGTTGCTGGATAACGTGCGTAATTGTGCTGATCTCTTATATAGCTGCTCTCATT
ATCTCTCTACCCTGAAGTGACTCTCTCACCTGTAAAAATAATATCTCACAGGCTTAATAGTTTCTTAATA
CAAAGCCTGTAAAACGTCAGGATAACTTCTATATTCAGGGAGACCACAACGGTTTCCCTCTACAAATAAT
TTTGTTTAACTTTCGTAGAAGAGCACTTCACACTTCTGGAAAAAGGAGATATACCATGATCATTGGGGTG
CCGAAGGAGATCAAAAATAATGAGAACCGCGTCGCGTTGACCCCGGGAGGTGTCAGCCAGCTGATCTCTA
ATGGCCATCGTGTCTTAGTTGAAACAGGCGCTGGCCTGGGTTCTGGCTTCGAAAACGAGGCCTACGAATC
TGCAGGTGCGGAAATTATTGCTGATCCAAAACAGGTCTGGGATGCAGAGATGGTCATGAAAGTGAAAGAA
CCGCTCCCGGAAGAATATGTCTATTTTCGTAAAGGTCTGGTGCTGTTTACATATCTGCATCTGGCAGCTG
AACCGGAGCTCGCACAAGCCCTTAAAGATAA
