>Addgene plasmid #71326 | pSMART-Ala2 | addgene partial sequence | sequence record 132779 | phi80-rev 5'-tttgggtatagcgtcgtgga-3'
TCGTATTAGAAGAGCTTACTATGCACCAGCGACACTCGATTCGTCTTGTAAGGCTTTTTCCGCCGGTACA
TATTCGTACCCCAAATCACGCGCGACCGCTTCATATGTCACGTGACCGTTAGCGGTGTTCAGACCGGCAC
GTAACGCCGTATTGTCGGCCAGCGCTTTCACGGCACCTTTGTTCGCGATTTGCAACGCATACGGCACGGT
GACATTTGTCAGTGCGATTGTACTCGTACGTGGGACCGCACCAGGCATATTCGCCACCGCATAGTGTACG
ACACCATGTTTTTCATACGTCGGCTGGTCGTGAGTGGTAATATGGTCCACCGTTTCCACGATGCCACCCT
GATCAATAGCCACATCAACAATGACTGAACCCGGTTTCATTTGTTTCACCATTTCTTCCGTCACCAATGT
AGGTGCTTTCGCTCCCGGAATTAACACGGCGCAGATCAACAAATCAGCTTCCGCCACCGCATCCGCGATA
TTGACTGGGTTCGAAATCAGGGTTTTGATTTGGTGGCCAAAGATATCGTCTAATTGACGAAGGCGATCGG
CATTACGCGCAATGATTGTTACGTCGGCCCCCAAACCGACGGCCATTTTGGCAGCATTTGTTCCTACCAC
GCCGCCACCAATAATAGTTACTTTCCCACGACTGACGCCCGGCACTCCTGCTAAGAGAATACCCTTCCCG
CCCTTTGGTTTTTCAAGAAACTGTGCGCCGATCTGCGCAGCCATACGGCCTGCCACTTCTGACATCGGGG
TCAGTAATGGCAGCGTGCGCCCTTCGCTGACAGTTTCGTATGCGATGGCCGTGACACCTT
